Addgene plasmid #42485: NUDT14A
Purpose: Bacterial expression for structure determination; may not be full ORF
Depositing lab: Nicola Burgess-Brown. Depositing organization: University of Oxford.
Backbone
  Vector backbone: pNIC28-Bsa4
  Backbone manufacturer: SGC
  Vector type: Bacterial Expression
Growth in bacteria
  Bacterial resistance: Kanamycin, 50 μg/mL
  Growth temperature: 37°C
  Growth strain: Mach1 ;
  Copy number: High Copy
Gene/Insert
  Gene/Insert name: NUDT14A (alt names: NUDT14A; gi|37594467; PDB:3Q91)
  Species: H. sapiens (human)
  Insert size (bp): 685
  Mutation: See Comments
  Tag / fusion protein: His6-TEV (N terminal on insert)
  Cloning method: Ligation Independent Cloning
  Sequencing primers: 5′ T7; 3′ T7-term
Terms and licenses: Academic/Nonprofit Terms; Industry Terms: Not Available to Industry
Depositor comments: http://www.thesgc.org/structures/3Q91/ Use BL21(DE3)-R3-pRARE2 strain for expression.
How to cite: NUDT14A was a gift from Nicola Burgess-Brown (Addgene plasmid # 42485 ; http://n2t.net/addgene:42485 ; RRID:Addgene_42485)
