[The description below was written by a language model from this plasmid's Addgene catalogue record.]
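Description:
NUDT14A is a bacterial expression plasmid built on the pNIC28-Bsa4 backbone from the Structural Genomics Consortium, carrying a fragment of the human NUDT14 gene, a member of the Nudix hydrolase family. It is maintained in E. coli as a high-copy plasmid under kanamycin selection. No feature table accompanies the record, so the origin of replication and the promoter are not explicitly stated. The listed sequencing primers (T7 forward and T7 terminator reverse) and the depositor's recommendation of a DE3-type expression strain supplying rare-codon tRNAs point to a T7 promoter/terminator cassette, in which transcription depends on T7 RNA polymerase provided by the host.

The insert, recorded as about 685 bp, was introduced by ligation-independent cloning and is fused at its N-terminus to a hexahistidine tag followed by a TEV protease cleavage site. This arrangement allows the recombinant protein to be captured by immobilised metal affinity chromatography and the tag then removed by TEV digestion to leave near-native protein. The stated purpose is production of protein for structure determination, and the record links the construct to a deposited crystal structure. It also cautions that the insert may not represent the full open reading frame, since such constructs are often truncated to domain boundaries that favour soluble expression and crystallisation. The mutation field refers only to the depositor comments, which give no specific sequence changes, so any deviations from the reference sequence are not documented here.
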