>Addgene plasmid #42485 | NUDT14A | depositor partial sequence | sequence record 57317 | NUDT14A sequence 685 bps
CATATGCACCATCATCATCATCATTCTTCTGGTGTAGATCTGGGTACCGAGAACCTGTACTTCCAATCCA
TGAATGGTGCCCAGAAGTCCTGGGACTTCATGAAGACGCATGACAGCGTGACCGTTCTCTTATTCAACTC
TTCTCGGAGGAGCCTGGTGTTGGTGAAGCAGTTCCGGCCAGCTGTGTATGCGGGTGAGGTGGAGCGCCGC
TTCCCAGGGTCCCTAGCAGCTGTAGACCAGGACGGGCCTCGGGAGCTACAGCCAGCCCTGCCCGGCTCAG
CGGGGGTGACAGTTGAGCTGTGTGCCGGCCTCGTGGACCAGCCTGGGCTCTCGCTGGAGGAAGTGGCTTG
CAAGGAGGCTTGGGAGGAGTGTGGCTACCACTTGGCCCCCTCTGATCTGCGCCGGGTCGCCACATACTGG
TCTGGAGTGGGACTGACTGGCTCCAGACAGACCATGTTCTACACAGAGGTGACAGATGCCCAGCGTAGCG
GTCCAGGTGGGGGCCTGGTGGAGGAGGGTGAGCTCATTGAGGTGGTGCACCTGCCCCTGGAAGGCGCCCA
GGCCTTTGCAGACGACCCGGACATCCCCAAGACCCTCGGCGTCATCTTTGGTGTCTCATGGTTCCTCAGC
CAGGTGGCCCCCAACCTGGATCTCCAGTGACAGTAAAGGTGGATACGGATCCGAA
