>Addgene plasmid #42485 | NUDT14A | addgene partial sequence | sequence record 59415 | T7 5'-TAATACGACTCACTATAGGG-3'
ATTCCCCTCTAGAAATAATTTTGTTTAACTTTAAGAAGGAGATATACATATGCACCATCATCATCATCAT
TCTTCTGGTGTAGATCTGGGTACCGAGAACCTGTACTTCCAATCCATGAATGGTGCCCAGAAGTCCTGGG
ACTTCATGAAGACGCATGACAGCGTGACCGTTCTCTTATTCAACTCTTCTCGGAGGAGCCTGGTGTTGGT
GAAGCAGTTCCGGCCAGCTGTGTATGCGGGTGAGGTGGAGCGCCGCTTCCCAGGGTCCCTAGCAGCTGTA
GACCAGGACGGGCCTCGGGAGCTACAGCCAGCCCTGCCCGGCTCAGCGGGGGTGACAGTTGAGCTGTGTG
CCGGCCTCGTGGACCAGCCTGGGCTCTCGCTGGAGGAAGTGGCTTGCAAGGAGGCTTGGGAGGAGTGTGG
CTACCACTTGGCCCCCTCTGATCTGCGCCGGGTCGCCACATACTGGTCTGGAGTGGGACTGACTGGCTCC
AGACAGACCATGTTCTACACAGAGGTGACAGATGCCCAGCGTAGCGGTCCAGGTGGGGGCCTGGTGGAGG
AGGGTGAGCTCATTGAGGTGGTGCACCTGCCCCTGGAAGGCGCCCAGGCCTTTGCAGACGACCCGGACAT
CCCCAAGACCCTCGGCGTCATCTTTGGTGTCTCATGGTTCCTCAGCCAGGTGGCCCCCAACCTGGATCTC
CAGTGACAGTAAAGGTGGATACGGATCCGAATTCGAGCTCCGTCGACAAGCTTGCGGCCGCACTCGAGCA
CCACCACCACCACCACTGAGATCCGGCTGCTAACAAAGCCCGAAAGGAAGCTGAGTTGGCTGCTGCCACC
GCTGAGCAATAACTAGCATAACCCCTTGGGGCCTCTAAACGGGTCTTGAGGGGTTTTTTGCTGAAAGGAG
GAACTATATCCGGATTGGCGAATGGGAC
